Addgene plasmid #54999: mCherry-B9D2-N-18
Purpose: Localization: Cilium, Excitation: 587, Emission: 610
Depositing lab: Michael Davidson. Depositing organization: Florida State University, Tallahassee.
Backbone
  Vector backbone: mCherry-N1
  Backbone size w/o insert (bp): 4750
  Vector type: Mammalian Expression
  Selectable markers: Neomycin (select with G418)
Growth in bacteria
  Bacterial resistance: Kanamycin, 50 μg/mL
  Growth temperature: 37°C
  Growth strain: DH5alpha
  Copy number: High Copy
Gene/Insert
  Gene/Insert name: B9D2 (alt names: B9 protein domain 2; NM_172148.1)
  Species: M. musculus (mouse)
  Entrez Gene: B9d2 (a.k.a. stumpy, MGC41256)
  Promoter: CMV
  Tag / fusion protein: mCherry (C terminal on backbone)
  Cloning method: Unknown
  Sequencing primers: 5′ CMV-F; 3′ SV40pA-R
Terms and licenses: Academic/Nonprofit Terms; Industry Terms: Not Available to Industry
Depositor comments: B9 protein domain 2. Excitation = 587; Emission = 610
How to cite: mCherry-B9D2-N-18 was a gift from Michael Davidson (Addgene plasmid # 54999 ; http://n2t.net/addgene:54999 ; RRID:Addgene_54999)
