[The description below was written by a language model from this plasmid's Addgene catalogue record.]
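Description:
mCherry-B9D2-N-18 is a mammalian expression plasmid built on the mCherry-N1 backbone (about 4.75 kb without the insert), designed to produce a red fluorescent fusion of the mouse B9 domain-containing protein 2 (B9D2, also known as stumpy). It is maintained in E. coli as a high-copy plasmid under kanamycin selection, and the backbone also provides neomycin resistance, so that transfected mammalian cells can be selected with G418 to derive stable lines. The record does not include a feature table, so the origins of replication and other backbone elements are not itemised, although the listed 3′ sequencing primer implies an SV40 polyadenylation signal downstream of the expression cassette.

The B9D2 coding sequence sits downstream of the CMV promoter, a strong constitutive promoter in most mammalian cell types, and is fused in frame to mCherry carried on the backbone, placing the fluorescent protein at the C terminus of B9D2. The "N-18" in the name probably denotes this N1-style arrangement together with the length of the linker joining the two proteins, but the record does not spell this out, and the cloning method is listed as unknown. mCherry is a monomeric red fluorescent protein, recorded here with excitation at 587 nm and emission at 610 nm.

The stated purpose is as a localization marker for the cilium. The construct is therefore suited to transient or stable expression in cultured mammalian cells for fluorescence imaging of ciliary structures and of B9D2 distribution, including in combination with green or other spectrally distinct reporters.
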