>Addgene plasmid #54999 | mCherry-B9D2-N-18 | depositor partial sequence | sequence record 85387 | insert sequence
CCATTTCTAGTGACGTCAGATCCGCTAGCGCTACCGGACTCAGATCTCGAGGCCACCATGGCTGAAGTGC
ACGTGATCGGGCAGATCATAGGGGCCACCGGTTTCTCGGAAAGCAGCCTCTTTTGCAAGTGGGGCATCCA
CACAGGGGCCGCATGGAAGCTCCTCTCAGGTGTACGAGAAGGCCAGACACAGGTAGACACACCCCAGATA
GGGGACATGGCTTACTGGTCCCACCCCATTGACCTGCACTTCGCTACTAAAGGTCTCCAAGGTTGGCCTC
GACTCCATCTCCAGGTGTGGTCCCAGGACAGCTTTGGCCGCTGCCAGCTTGCTGGCTATGGCTTTTGCCA
TGTGCCTAGCAGCCCAGGCACTCATCAGCTGGACTGCCCTACATGGAGGCCCCTGGGCAGTTGGAGGGAG
CAGCTAGCACGGGCTTTCGTGGGTGGTGGGCCACAGCTGCTGCACGCAGATACCATCTACAGCGGGGCTG
ACCGCTACCGCCTGCACACGGCCGCGGGTGGCACAGTGCACCTTGGTATCGGCCTGCTGCTGCGCCACTT
CGATCGCTATGGAGTGGAGTGTGTGGGAATTCTGCAGTCGACGGTACCGCGGGCCCGGGATCCACCGGTC
GCCACCATGGTGAGCAAGGGCGAGGAGGATAACATGGCCATCATCAAGGAGTTCATGCGCTTCAAGGTGC
ACATGGAGGGCTCCGTGAACGGCCACGAGTTCGAGATCGAGGGCGAGGGCGAGGGCCGCCCCTACGAGGG
CACCCAGACCGCCAAGCTGAAGGTGACCAAGGGTGGCCCCCTGCCCTTCGCCTGGGACATCCTGTCCCCT
CAGTTCATGTACGGCTCCAAGGCCTACGTGAAGCACCCCGCCGACATCCCCGACTACTTGAAGCTGTCCT
TCCCCGAGGGCTTCAAGTGGGAGCGCGTGATGAACTTCGAGGACGGCGGCGTGGTGACCGTGACCCAGGA
CTCCTCCCTGCAGGACGGCGAGTTCATCTACAAGGTGAAGCTGCGCGGCACCAACTTCCCCTCCGACGGC
CCCGTAATGCAGAAGAAGACCATGGGCTGGGAGGCCTCCTCCGAGCGGATGTACCCCGAGGACGGCGCCC
TGAAGGGCGAGATCAAGCAGAGGCTGAAGCTGAAGGACGGCGGCCACTACGACGCTGAGGTCAAGACCAC
CTACAAGGCCAAGAAGCCCGTGCAGCTGCCCGGCGCCTACAACGTCAACATCAAGTTGGACATCACCTCC
CACAACGAGGACTACACCATCGTGGAACAGTACGAACGCGCCGAGGGCCGCCACTCCACCGGCGGCATGG
ACGAGCTGTACAAGTAAAGCGGCCGCGACTCTAGATCATAATCAGCCATACCACATGTAGAAGTTGCCC
