>Addgene plasmid #54999 | mCherry-B9D2-N-18 | addgene partial sequence | sequence record 100059 | C-ter-GFP 5'-CTCCTCGCCCTTGCTCAC-3'
GCGGTACCGTCGACTGCAGAATTCCCACACACTCCACTCCATAGCGATCGAAGTGGCGCAGCAGCAGGCC
GATACCAAGGTGCACTGTGCCACCCGCGGCCGTGTGCAGGCGGTAGCGGTCAGCCCCGCTGTAGATGGTA
TCTGCGTGCAGCAGCTGTGGCCCACCACCCACGAAAGCCCGTGCTAGCTGCTCCCTCCAACTGCCCAGGG
GCCTCCATGTAGGGCAGTCCAGCTGATGAGTGCCTGGGCTGCTAGGCACATGGCAAAAGCCATAGCCAGC
AAGCTGGCAGCGGCCAAAGCTGTCCTGGGACCACACCTGGAGATGGAGTCGAGGCCAACCTTGGAGACCT
TTAGTAGCGAAGTGCAGGTCAATGGGGTGGGACCAGTAAGCCATGTCCCCTATCTGGGGTGTGTCTACCT
GTGTCTGGCCTTCTCGTACACCTGAGAGGAGCTTCCATGCGGCCCCTGTGTGGATGCCCCACTTGCAAAA
GAGGCTGCTTTCCGAGAAACCGGTGGCCCCTATGATCTGCCCGATCACGTGCACTTCAGCCATGGTGGCC
TCGAGATCTGAGTCCGGTAGCGCTAGCGGATCTGACGGTTCACTAAACCAGCTCTGCTTATATAGACCTC
CCACCGTACACGCCTACCGCCCATTTGCGTCAATGGGGCGGAGTTGTTACGACATTTTGGAAAGTCCCGT
TGATTTTGGTGCCAAAACAAACTCCCATTGACGTCAATGGGGTGGAGACTTGGAAATCCCCGTGAGTCAA
ACCGCTATCCACGCCCATTGATGTACTGCCAAAACCGCATCACCATGGTAATAGCGATGACTAATACGTA
GATGTACTGCCAAGTAGGAA
